>Addgene plasmid #228793 | pBAD-HaloKbp1a | addgene full sequence | sequence record 453947 | Addgene NGS Result
AATTGTCCATATTGCATCAGACATTGCCGTCACTGCGTCTTTTACTGGCTCTTCTCGCTAACCAAACCGG
TAACCCCGCTTATTAAAAGCATTCTGTAACAAAGCGGGACCAAAGCCATGACAAAAACGCGTAACAAAAG
TGTCTATAATCACGGCAGAAAAGTCCACATTGATTATTTGCACGGCGTCACACTTTGCTATGCCATAGCA
TTTTTATCCATAAGATTAGCGGATCCTACCTGACGCTTTTTATCGCAACTCTCTACTGTTTCTCCATACC
CGTTTTTTGGGCTAACAGGAGGAATTAACCATGGGGGGTTCTCATCATCATCATCATCATGGTATGGCTA
GCATGACTGGTGGACAGCAAATGGGTCGGGATCTGTACGACGATGACGATAAGGATCCGAGCTCGAGAAT
GGCAGAAATCGGTACTGGCTTTCCATTCGATCCCCATTATGTGGAAGTCCTGGGCGAGCGCATGCACTAC
GTCGATGTTGGTCCGCGCGATGGCACCCCTTTGCTGTTCCTGCACGGTAACCCGACCTCCTCCTACGTGT
GGCGCAACATCATCCCGCATGTTGCACCGACCCATCGCTGCATTGCTCCAGACCTGATCGGTATGGGCAA
ATCCGACAAACCAGACCTGGGTTATTTCTTCGACGACCACGTCCGCTTCATGGATGCCTTCATCGAAGCC
CTGGGTCTGGAAGAGGTCGTCCTGGTCATTCACGACTGGGGCTCCGCTCTGGGTTTCCACTGGGCCAAGC
GCAATCCAGAGCGCGTCAAAGGTATTGCATTTATGGAGTTCATCCGCCCTATCCCGACCTGGGACGAATG
GCCAGAATTTCTTGTGGGCCCGTTCAACTTCGTGAAGGACGCCGGCGAGAAGCTGTGGGAAGCCGTGACA
GGCCAGCACGACAAGGATGACCTGGCCAAGAAGGTGTGGGAACACCTGCACAAGACCGGCATCCCCGACG
CCGACAAAGTGAACATCCAGGTCGCCGACGGCAAGGCCACAGTGGCAGGCGACGGACTGAGCCAGGAAGC
CAAAGAAAAGATCCTGGTGGCCGTGGGCAACATCAGCGGAATCGCCAGCGTGGACGACCAAGTGAAAACC
GCCACCCCTGCCACCGCCAGCCAGTTCTACACAGTGAAGTCCGGCGACACCCTGAGCGCCATCAGCAATC
AGGTGTACGGCAACGCCGACCTGTACAACAAGATTTTCGAGGCCAACAAGCCCATGCTGAAGTCCCCCGA
CAAGATCTACCCCGGCCAGGCGCTGAGAATCCCCTATAGTCTTGCCCGCGAGACCTTCCAGGCCTTCCGC
ACCACCGACGTCGGCCGCAAGCTGATCATCGATCAGAACGTTTTTATCGAGGGTACGCTGCCGATGGGTG
TCGTCCGCCCGCTGACTGAAGTCGAGATGGACCATTACCGCGAGCCGTTCCTGAATCCTGTTGACCGCGA
GCCACTGTGGCGCTTCCCAAACGAGCTGCCAATCGCCGGTGAGCCAGCGAACATCGTCGCGCTGGTCGAA
GAATACATGGACTGGCTGCACCAGTCCCCTGTCCCGAAGCTGCTGTTCTGGGGCACCCCAGGCGTTCTGA
TCCCACCGGCCGAAGCCGCCCGCCTGGCCAAAAGCCTGCCTAACTGCAAGGCCGTGGACATCGGCCCGGG
TCTGAATCTGCTGCAAGAAGACAACCCGGACCTGATCGGCAGCGAGATCGCGCGCTGGCTGTCGACGTTG
GAAATTTCCGGCTGAAAGCTTGGCTGTTTTGGCGGATGAGAGAAGATTTTCAGCCTGATACAGATTAAAT
CAGAACGCAGAAGCGGTCTGATAAAACAGAATTTGCCTGGCGGCAGTAGCGCGGTGGTCCCACCTGACCC
CATGCCGAACTCAGAAGTGAAACGCCGTAGCGCCGATGGTAGTGTGGGGTCTCCCCATGCGAGAGTAGGG
AACTGCCAGGCATCAAATAAAACGAAAGGCTCAGTCGAAAGACTGGGCCTTTCGTTTTATCTGTTGTTTG
TCGGTGAACGCTCTCCTGAGTAGGACAAATCCGCCGGGAGCGGATTTGAACGTTGCGAAGCAACGGCCCG
GAGGGTGGCGGGCAGGACGCCCGCCATAAACTGCCAGGCATCAAATTAAGCAGAAGGCCATCCTGACGGA
TGGCCTTTTTGCGTTTCTACAAACTCTTTTGTTTATTTTTCTAAATACATTCAAATATGTATCCGCTCAT
GAGACAATAACCCTGATAAATGCTTCAATAATATTGAAAAAGGAAGAGTATGAGTATTCAACATTTCCGT
GTCGCCCTTATTCCCTTTTTTGCGGCATTTTGCCTTCCTGTTTTTGCTCACCCAGAAACGCTGGTGAAAG
TAAAAGATGCTGAAGATCAGTTGGGTGCACGAGTGGGTTACATCGAACTGGATCTCAACAGCGGTAAGAT
CCTTGAGAGTTTTCGCCCCGAAGAACGTTTTCCAATGATGAGCACTTTTAAAGTTCTGCTATGTGGCGCG
GTATTATCCCGTGTTGACGCCGGGCAAGAGCAACTCGGTCGCCGCATACACTATTCTCAGAATGACTTGG
TTGAGTACTCACCAGTCACAGAAAAGCATCTTACGGATGGCATGACAGTAAGAGAATTATGCAGTGCTGC
CATAACCATGAGTGATAACACTGCGGCCAACTTACTTCTGACAACGATCGGAGGACCGAAGGAGCTAACC
GCTTTTTTGCACAACATGGGGGATCATGTAACTCGCCTTGATCGTTGGGAACCGGAGCTGAATGAAGCCA
TACCAAACGACGAGCGTGACACCACGATGCCTGTAGCAATGGCAACAACGTTGCGCAAACTATTAACTGG
CGAACTACTTACTCTAGCTTCCCGGCAACAATTAATAGACTGGATGGAGGCGGATAAAGTTGCAGGACCA
CTTCTGCGCTCGGCCCTTCCGGCTGGCTGGTTTATTGCTGATAAATCTGGAGCCGGTGAGCGTGGGTCTC
GCGGTATCATTGCAGCACTGGGGCCAGATGGTAAGCCCTCCCGTATCGTAGTTATCTACACGACGGGGAG
TCAGGCAACTATGGATGAACGAAATAGACAGATCGCTGAGATAGGTGCCTCACTGATTAAGCATTGGTAA
CTGTCAGACCAAGTTTACTCATATATACTTTAGATTGATTTAAAACTTCATTTTTAATTTAAAAGGATCT
AGGTGAAGATCCTTTTTGATAATCTCATGACCAAAATCCCTTAACGTGAGTTTTCGTTCCACTGAGCGTC
AGACCCCGTAGAAAAGATCAAAGGATCTTCTTGAGATCCTTTTTTTCTGCGCGTAATCTGCTGCTTGCAA
ACAAAACAACCACCGCTACCAGCGGTGGTTTGTTTGCCGGATCAAGAGCTACCAACTCTTTTTCCGAAGG
TAACTGGCTTCAGCAGAGCGCAGATACCAAATACTGTCCTTCTAGTGTAGCCGTAGTTAGGCCACCACTT
CAAGAACTCTGTAGCACCGCCTACATACCTCGCTCTGCTAATCCTGTTACCAGTGGCTGCTGCCAGTGGC
GATAAGTCGTGTCTTACCGGGTTGGACTCAAGACGATAGTTACCGGATAAGGCGCAGCGGTCGGGCTGAA
CGGGGGGTTCGTGCACACAGCCCAGCTTGGAGCGAACGACCTACACCGAACTGAGATACCTACAGCGTGA
GCTATGAGAAAGCGCCACGCTTCCCGAAGGGAGAAAGGCGGACAGGTATCCGGTAAGCGGCAGGGTCGGA
ACAGGAGAGCGCACGAGGGAGCTTCCAGGGGGAAACGCCTGGTATCTTTATAGTCCTGTCGGGTTTCGCC
ACCTCTGACTTGAGCGTCGATTTTTGTGATGCTCGTCAGGGGGGCGGAGCCTATGGAAAAACGCCAGCAA
CGCGGCCTTTTTACGGTTCCTGGCCTTTTGCTGGCCTTTTGCTCACATGTTCTTTCCTGCGTTATCCCCT
GATTCTGTGGATAACCGTATTACCGCCTTTGAGTGAGCTGATACCGCTCGCCGCAGCCGAACGACCGAGC
GCAGCGAGTCAGTGAGCGAGGAAGCGGAAGAGCGCCTGATGCGGTATTTTCTCCTTACGCATCTGTGCGG
TATTTCACACCGCATATGGTGCACTCTCAGTACAATCTGCTCTGATGCCGCATAGTTAAGCCAGTATACA
CTCCGCTATCGCTACGTGACTGGGTCATGGCTGCGCCCCGACACCCGCCAACACCCGCTGACGCGCCCTG
ACGGGCTTGTCTGCTCCCGGCATCCGCTTACAGACAAGCTGTGACCGTCTCCGGGAGCTGCATGTGTCAG
AGGTTTTCACCGTCATCACCGAAACGCGCGAGGCAGCAGATCAATTCGCGCGCGAAGGCGAAGCGGCATG
CATAATGTGCCTGTCAAATGGACGAAGCAGGGATTCTGCAAACCCTATGCTACTCCGTCAAGCCGTCAAT
TGTCTGATTCGTTACCAATTATGACAACTTGACGGCTACATCATTCACTTTTTCTTCACAACCGGCACGG
AACTCGCTCGGGCTGGCCCCGGTGCATTTTTTAAATACCCGCGAGAAATAGAGTTGATCGTCAAAACCAA
CATTGCGACCGACGGTGGCGATAGGCATCCGGGTGGTGCTCAAAAGCAGCTTCGCCTGGCTGATACGTTG
GTCCTCGCGCCAGCTTAAGACGCTAATCCCTAACTGCTGGCGGAAAAGATGTGACAGACGCGACGGCGAC
AAGCAAACATGCTGTGCGACGCTGGCGATATCAAAATTGCTGTCTGCCAGGTGATCGCTGATGTACTGAC
AAGCCTCGCGTACCCGATTATCCATCGGTGGATGGAGCGACTCGTTAATCGCTTCCATGCGCCGCAGTAA
CAATTGCTCAAGCAGATTTATCGCCAGCAGCTCCGAATAGCGCCCTTCCCCTTGCCCGGCGTTAATGATT
TGCCCAAACAGGTCGCTGAAATGCGGCTGGTGCGCTTCATCCGGGCGAAAGAACCCCGTATTGGCAAATA
TTGACGGCCAGTTAAGCCATTCATGCCAGTAGGCGCGCGGACGAAAGTAAACCCACTGGTGATACCATTC
GCGAGCCTCCGGATGACGACCGTAGTGATGAATCTCTCCTGGCGGGAACAGCAAAATATCACCCGGTCGG
CAAACAAATTCTCGTCCCTGATTTTTCACCACCCCCTGACCGCGAATGGTGAGATTGAGAATATAACCTT
TCATTCCCAGCGGTCGGTCGATAAAAAAATCGAGATAACCGTTGGCCTCAATCGGCGTTAAACCCGCCAC
CAGATGGGCATTAAACGAGTATCCCGGCAGCAGGGGATCATTTTGCGCTTCAGCCATACTTTTCATACTC
CCGCCATTCAGAGAAGAAACC
Features (pLannotate 1.2.2; 16 found; start..end, strand, type, name):
    323..343     +  CDS            capTEV™ (fragment): composite tag for in vivo biotinylation, TEV protease cleavage, and 6xHis tagging
    344..376     +  CDS            T7 tag (gene 10 leader): leader peptide from bacteriophage T7 gene 10 promotes efficient translation in E. coli
    380..403     +  CDS            Xpress™ tag: Xpress™ epitope tag, including an enterokinase recognition and cleavage site
    419..850     +  CDS            HaloTag® (fragment): modified bacterial dehalogenase that forms covalent bonds with chloroalkane derivatives
    857..1294    +  CDS            kbp: KBP_ECOLI - Also known as ygaU, yzzM. Experimental evidence at protein level: Swiss-Prot protein existence level 1. Highly specific potassium binding protein that is required for normal growth in the presence of high levels of external K(+). May act as a sensor of cytoplasmic K(+) concentration. Binds a single K(+) ion, which induces a large conformational change. Can also bind the larger alkali metal ions Rb(+) and Cs(+), and NH(4)(+) (PubMed:27112601). May be involved in the regulation of peptidoglycan cross-linking (PubMed:25422305). From Escherichia coli (strain K12).
   1302..1762    +  CDS            HaloTag® (fragment): modified bacterial dehalogenase that forms covalent bonds with chloroalkane derivatives
   1855..1970    +  ncRNA          5S rRNA: Accession: RF00001 - 5S ribosomal RNA
   1974..2060    +  terminator     rrnB T1 terminator: Escherichia coli rrnB; transcription terminator T1 from the E. coli rrnB gene
   2152..2179    +  terminator     rrnB T2 terminator: transcription terminator T2 from the E. coli rrnB gene
   2198..2289    +  promoter       AmpR promoter: bla
   2290..3150    +  CDS            AmpR: β-lactamase; bla; confers resistance to ampicillin, carbenicillin, and related antibiotics
   3321..3909    +  rep_origin     ori: high-copy-number ColE1/pMB1/pBR322/pUC origin of replication
   4095..4235    -  misc_feature   bom: basis of mobility region from pBR322
   4337..4377    -  CDS            rop (fragment): Rop protein, which maintains plasmids at low copy number; rop
   4499..5377    -  CDS            araC: L-arabinose regulatory protein; araC
   5404..277     +  promoter       araBAD promoter (across the origin): araBAD; promoter of the L-arabinose operon of E. coli; the araC regulatory gene is transcribed in the opposite direction (Guzman et al., 1995)
