[The description below was written by a language model from this plasmid's Addgene catalogue record and pLannotate feature annotations shown in this document.]
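Description:
pBAD-HaloKbp1a is a bacterial expression plasmid built on the pBAD backbone that encodes HaloKbp1a, described in the record as the high-affinity version of a chemigenetic indicator for potassium ions. The sequenced plasmid is 5,411 nt and is maintained in E. coli through a ColE1/pMB1-type origin with the adjacent pBR322 bom region and a remnant of rop. Selection is by ampicillin via the β-lactamase gene under its own promoter. The catalogue lists the copy number as unknown.

Expression is driven by the araBAD promoter, with the divergently transcribed araC regulator present on the plasmid, so transcription is induced by L-arabinose and otherwise kept low. Downstream of the promoter, the backbone supplies an N-terminal leader containing a His tag, the T7 gene 10 leader that aids translation, and the Xpress epitope with its enterokinase cleavage site. This allows affinity purification and detection of the product. The 1,344 bp insert is annotated as two HaloTag fragments flanking the E. coli potassium-binding protein Kbp. This arrangement indicates that Kbp has been inserted within the HaloTag dehalogenase rather than fused to one end. Kbp binds a single K+ ion and undergoes a large conformational change. HaloTag covalently captures chloroalkane-bearing ligands, so the design presumably couples potassium binding to the signal from a synthetic dye attached to the HaloTag portion, although the record does not name the ligand used. The rrnB T1 and T2 terminators follow the coding sequence. The construct is suited to arabinose-induced production and purification of the indicator protein in E. coli for characterisation.
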