Addgene plasmid #228793: pBAD-HaloKbp1a
Purpose: Chemigenetic indicator for potassium ion - high affinity
Depositing lab: Robert Campbell. Depositing organization: The University of Tokyo. Publication: High-Performance Chemigenetic Potassium Ion Indicator. Cheng D, Ouyang Z, He X, Nasu Y, Wen Y, Terai T, Campbell RE. J Am Chem Soc. 2024 Dec 25;146(51):35117-35128. doi: 10.1021/jacs.4c10917. PubMed 39601449.
Backbone
  Vector backbone: pBAD
  Vector type: Bacterial Expression
Growth in bacteria
  Bacterial resistance: Ampicillin, 100 μg/mL
  Growth temperature: 37°C
  Growth strain: DH5alpha
  Copy number: Unknown
Gene/Insert
  Gene/Insert name: HaloKbp1a
  Insert size (bp): 1344
  Tag / fusion protein: His-Tag (N terminal on backbone)
Terms and licenses: Academic/Nonprofit Terms; Industry Terms: Not Available to Industry
How to cite: pBAD-HaloKbp1a was a gift from Robert Campbell (Addgene plasmid # 228793 ; http://n2t.net/addgene:228793 ; RRID:Addgene_228793)
