>Addgene plasmid #228793 | pBAD-HaloKbp1a | depositor partial sequence | sequence record 449728 | Sequence encoding the target protein (HaloKbp1a)
ATGGCAGAAATCGGTACTGGCTTTCCATTCGATCCCCATTATGTGGAAGTCCTGGGCGAGCGCATGCACT
ACGTCGATGTTGGTCCGCGCGATGGCACCCCTTTGCTGTTCCTGCACGGTAACCCGACCTCCTCCTACGT
GTGGCGCAACATCATCCCGCATGTTGCACCGACCCATCGCTGCATTGCTCCAGACCTGATCGGTATGGGC
AAATCCGACAAACCAGACCTGGGTTATTTCTTCGACGACCACGTCCGCTTCATGGATGCCTTCATCGAAG
CCCTGGGTCTGGAAGAGGTCGTCCTGGTCATTCACGACTGGGGCTCCGCTCTGGGTTTCCACTGGGCCAA
GCGCAATCCAGAGCGCGTCAAAGGTATTGCATTTATGGAGTTCATCCGCCCTATCCCGACCTGGGACGAA
TGGCCAGAATTTCTTGTGGGCCCGTTCAACTTCGTGAAGGACGCCGGCGAGAAGCTGTGGGAAGCCGTGA
CAGGCCAGCACGACAAGGATGACCTGGCCAAGAAGGTGTGGGAACACCTGCACAAGACCGGCATCCCCGA
CGCCGACAAAGTGAACATCCAGGTCGCCGACGGCAAGGCCACAGTGGCAGGCGACGGACTGAGCCAGGAA
GCCAAAGAAAAGATCCTGGTGGCCGTGGGCAACATCAGCGGAATCGCCAGCGTGGACGACCAAGTGAAAA
CCGCCACCCCTGCCACCGCCAGCCAGTTCTACACAGTGAAGTCCGGCGACACCCTGAGCGCCATCAGCAA
TCAGGTGTACGGCAACGCCGACCTGTACAACAAGATTTTCGAGGCCAACAAGCCCATGCTGAAGTCCCCC
GACAAGATCTACCCCGGCCAGGCGCTGAGAATCCCCTATAGTCTTGCCCGCGAGACCTTCCAGGCCTTCC
GCACCACCGACGTCGGCCGCAAGCTGATCATCGATCAGAACGTTTTTATCGAGGGTACGCTGCCGATGGG
TGTCGTCCGCCCGCTGACTGAAGTCGAGATGGACCATTACCGCGAGCCGTTCCTGAATCCTGTTGACCGC
GAGCCACTGTGGCGCTTCCCAAACGAGCTGCCAATCGCCGGTGAGCCAGCGAACATCGTCGCGCTGGTCG
AAGAATACATGGACTGGCTGCACCAGTCCCCTGTCCCGAAGCTGCTGTTCTGGGGCACCCCAGGCGTTCT
GATCCCACCGGCCGAAGCCGCCCGCCTGGCCAAAAGCCTGCCTAACTGCAAGGCCGTGGACATCGGCCCG
GGTCTGAATCTGCTGCAAGAAGACAACCCGGACCTGATCGGCAGCGAGATCGCGCGCTGGCTGTCGACGT
TGGAAATTTCCGGC
